Addgene plasmid #37329: pfwB
Depositing lab: John Schiller. Depositing organization: National Cancer Institute (NCI). Publication: Maturation of papillomavirus capsids. Buck CB, Thompson CD, Pang YY, Lowy DR, Schiller JT. J Virol. 2005 Mar;79(5):2839-46. 10.1128/JVI.79.5.2839-2846.2005 PubMed 15709003.
Backbone
  Vector backbone: custom
  Vector type: Mammalian Expression
  Selectable markers: Zeocin, Blasticidin
Growth in bacteria
  Bacterial resistance: Bleocin (Zeocin), 50 μg/mL
  Growth temperature: 37°C
  Growth strain: DH5alpha
  Copy number: Unknown
Gene/Insert
  Gene/Insert name: GFP
  Species: Aequorea victoria
  Promoter: EF1a
  Cloning method: Unknown
  Sequencing primers: 5′ NA; 3′ NA
Terms and licenses: Academic/Nonprofit Terms; Industry Terms: Not Available to Industry
How to cite: pfwB was a gift from John Schiller (Addgene plasmid # 37329 ; http://n2t.net/addgene:37329 ; RRID:Addgene_37329)
