[The description below was written by a language model from this plasmid's Addgene catalogue record and pLannotate feature annotations shown in this document.]
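Description:
pfwB is a 5,904 bp mammalian expression plasmid on a custom backbone that expresses green fluorescent protein from the human EF-1α promoter. The reporter cassette consists of the EF-1α core promoter followed by EF-1α intron A, which typically boosts expression. Next come a short multiple cloning site fragment and the mammalian codon-optimized EGFP coding sequence (catalogued as GFP from Aequorea victoria). A woodchuck hepatitis virus posttranscriptional regulatory element (WPRE) follows to enhance transcript processing and accumulation, and the human EF-1α polyadenylation signal terminates the unit. Together these elements are designed for strong, constitutive fluorescence in a broad range of mammalian cells.

The plasmid replicates in E. coli through a high-copy ColE1/pUC-type origin and is selected with Zeocin, using the Streptoalloteichus hindustanus ble gene under the synthetic bacterial EM7 promoter. A second marker, the Bacillus cereus blasticidin S deaminase gene (bsr), sits behind tandem SV40 enhancer/early and EM7 promoters, so it can in principle be expressed in both mammalian and bacterial cells, giving blasticidin selection in transfected cells. An SV40 poly(A) signal lies next to this cassette but is annotated on the opposite strand. The SV40 promoter region usually includes the SV40 origin, which would allow episomal amplification in cells expressing large T antigen, though the feature table does not annotate the origin separately. Only a short, nonfunctional fragment of large T antigen is present, along with a remnant of lacZα.

The record does not state a specific application. The associated publication concerns the maturation of papillomavirus capsids, which suggests the plasmid served as a GFP reporter in that work.
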