Features (pLannotate 1.2.2; 16 found; start..end, strand, type, name):
     58..387     +  promoter       SV40 promoter: SV40 enhancer and early promoter
    435..482     +  promoter       EM7 promoter: synthetic bacterial promoter&nbsp
    501..920     +  CDS            bsr: BSR_BACCE - Experimental evidence at protein level: Swiss-Prot protein existence level 1. Catalyzes the deamination of the cytosine moiety of the antibiotics blasticidin S, cytomycin and acetylblasticidin S. From Bacillus cereus.
    962..1083    -  polyA_signal   SV40 poly(A) signal: SV40 polyadenylation signal
   1106..1174    -  CDS            large T antigen (fragment): large T antigen from SV40 (simian virus 40)
   1193..1244    +  CDS            lacZα (fragment): LacZα fragment of β-galactosidase; lacZ fragment
   1284..1495    +  promoter       EF-1α core promoter: core promoter for human elongation factor EF-1α
   1496..2434    +  intron         EF-1α intron A: intron upstream of the start codon of human EF-1α
   2503..2546    +  misc_feature   MCS (fragment): multiple cloning site
   2560..3279    +  CDS            EGFP: the original enhanced GFP (Yang et al., 1996) mammalian codon-optimized
   3287..3363    +  misc_feature   MCS (fragment): pBluescript multiple cloning site
   3363..3951    +  misc_feature   WPRE: woodchuck hepatitis virus posttranscriptional regulatory element
   3993..4565    +  polyA_signal   EF-1α poly(A) signal: human EF-1α polyadenylation signal
   4736..5324    +  rep_origin     ori: high-copy-number ColE1/pMB1/pBR322/pUC origin of replication
   5410..5457    +  promoter       EM7 promoter: synthetic bacterial promoter&nbsp
   5477..5848    +  CDS            ble: BLE_STRHI - Experimental evidence at protein level: Swiss-Prot protein existence level 1. Binding protein with a strong affinity to the bleomycin family of antibiotics. From Streptoalloteichus hindustanus.
>Addgene plasmid #37329 | pfwB | depositor full sequence | sequence record 46946 | pfwB sequence 5904 bps
CCCTGCAGGGCCTGAAATAACCTCTGAAAGAGGAACTTGGTTAGGTACCTGTGGAATGTGTGTCAGTTAG
GGTGTGGAAAGTCCCCAGGCTCCCCAGCAGGCAGAAGTATGCAAAGCATGCATCTCAATTAGTCAGCAAC
CAGGTGTGGAAAGTCCCCAGGCTCCCCAGCAGGCAGAAGTATGCAAAGCATGCATCTCAATTAGTCAGCA
ACCATAGTCCCGCCCCTAACTCCGCCCATCCCGCCCCTAACTCCGCCCAGTTCCGCCCATTCTCCGCCCC
ATGGCTGACTAATTTTTTTTATTTATACAGAGGCCGAGGCCGCCTCGGCCTCTGAGCTATTCCAGAAGTA
GTGAGGAGGCTTTTTTGGAGGCCTAGGCTTTTGCAAAAAGCTCCCGGGAGCTTGTATATCCATTTTCGGA
TCTGATCAGCACGTGTTGACAATTAATCATCGGCATAGTATATCGGCATAGTATAATACGACAAGGTGAG
GAACTAAATCATGAAGACCTTCAACATCTCTCAGCAGGATCTGGAGCTGGTGGAGGTCGCCACTGAGAAG
ATCACCATGCTCTATGAGGACAACAAGCACCATGTCGGGGCGGCCATCAGGACCAAGACTGGGGAGATCA
TCTCTGCTGTCCACATTGAGGCCTACATTGGCAGGGTCACTGTCTGTGCTGAAGCCATTGCCATTGGGTC
TGCTGTGAGCAACGGGCAGAAGGACTTTGACACCATTGTGGCTGTCAGGCACCCCTACTCTGATGAGGTG
GACAGATCCATCAGGGTGGTCAGCCCCTGTGGCATGTGCAGAGAGCTCATCTCTGACTATGCTCCTGACT
GCTTTGTGCTCATTGAGATGAATGGCAAGCTGGTCAAAACCACCATTGAGGAACTCATCCCCCTCAAGTA
CACCAGGAACTAAACCTGAATTCGCTAGAGGGCCGCTTCGAGCAGACATGATAAGATACATTGATGAGTT
TGGACAAACCACAACTAGAATGCAGTGAAAAAAATGCTTTATTTGTGAAATTTGTGATGCTATTGCTTTA
TTTGTAACCATTATAAGCTGCAATAAACAAGTTAACAACAACAATTGCATTCATTTTATGTTTCAGGTTC
AGGGGGAGGTGTGGGAGGTTTTTTAAAGCAAGTAAAACCTCTACAAATGTGGTAAAATCGATAAGGATCC
GGGCTGGCGTAATAGCGAAGAGGCCCGCACCGATCGCCCTTCCCAACAGTTGCGGTGGAGAAGAGCATGC
GTGAGGCTCCGGTGCCCGTCAGTGGGCAGAGCGCACATCGCCCACAGTCCCCGAGAAGTTGGGGGGAGGG
GTCGGCAATTGAACCGGTGCCTAGAGAAGGTGGCGCGGGGTAAACTGGGAAAGTGATGTCGTGTACTGGC
TCCGCCCTTTTCCCGAGGGTGGGGGAGAACCGTATATAAGTGCAGTAGTCGCTGTGAACGTTCTTTTTCG
CAACGGGTTTGCCGCCAGAACACAGGTAAGTGCCGTGTGTGGTTCCCGCGGGCCTGGCCTCTTTACGGGT
TATGGCCCTTGCGTGCCTTGAATTACTTCCACCTGGCTGCAGTACGTGATTCTTGATCCCGAGCTTCGGG
TTGGAAGTGGGTGGGAGAGTTCGAGGCCTTGCGCTTAAGGAGCCCCTTCGCCTCGTGCTTGAGTTGAGGC
CTGGCCTGGGCGCTGGGGCCGCCGCGTGCGAATCTGGTGGCACCTTCGCGCCTGTCTCGCTGCTTTCGAT
AAGTCTCTAGCCATTTAAAATTTTTGATGACCTGCTGCGACGCTTTTTTTCTGGCAAGATAGTCTTGTAA
ATGCGGGCCAAGATCTGCACACTGGTATTTCGGTTTTTGGGGCCGCGGGCGGCGACGGGGCCCGTGCGTC
CCAGCGCACATGTTCGGCGAGGCGGGGCCTGCGAGCGCGGCCACCGAGAATCGGACGGGGGTAGTCTCAA
GCTGGCCGGCCTGCTCTGGTGCCTGGCCTCGCGCCGCCGTGTATCGCCCCGCCCTGGGCGGCAAGGCTGG
CCCGGTCGGCACCAGTTGCGTGAGCGGAAAGATGGCCGCTTCCCGGCCCTGCTGCAGGGAGCTCAAAATG
GAGGACGCGGCGCTCGGGAGAGCGGGCGGGTGAGTCACCCACACAAAGGAAAAGGGCCTTTCCGTCCTCA
GCCGTCGCTTCATGTGACTCCACGGAGTACCGGGCGCCGTCCAGGCACCTCGATTAGTTCTCGAGCTTTT
GGAGTACGTCGTCTTTAGGTTGGGGGGAGGGGTTTTATGCGATGGAGTTTCCCCACACTGAGTGGGTGGA
GACTGAAGTTAGGCCAGCTTGGCACTTGATGTAATTCTCCTTGGAATTTGCCCTTTTTGAGTTTGGATCT
TGGTTCATTCTCAAGCCTCAGACAGTGGTTCAAAGTTTTTTTCTTCCATTTCAGGTGTCGTGAGGAATTC
TCTAGAGATCCCTCGACCTCGAGATCCATTGTGCTGGATCTGCGATCTAAGTAAGCTTCGAATTCTGCAG
TCGACGGTACCGCGGGCCCGGGATCCACCGGTCGCCACCATGGTGAGCAAGGGCGAGGAGCTGTTCACCG
GGGTGGTGCCCATCCTGGTCGAGCTGGACGGCGACGTAAACGGCCACAAGTTCAGCGTGTCCGGCGAGGG
CGAGGGCGATGCCACCTACGGCAAGCTGACCCTGAAGTTCATCTGCACCACCGGCAAGCTGCCCGTGCCC
TGGCCCACCCTCGTGACCACCCTGACCTACGGCGTGCAGTGCTTCAGCCGCTACCCCGACCACATGAAGC
AGCACGACTTCTTCAAGTCCGCCATGCCCGAAGGCTACGTCCAGGAGCGCACCATCTTCTTCAAGGACGA
CGGCAACTACAAGACCCGCGCCGAGGTGAAGTTCGAGGGCGACACCCTGGTGAACCGCATCGAGCTGAAG
GGCATCGACTTCAAGGAGGACGGCAACATCCTGGGGCACAAGCTGGAGTACAACTACAACAGCCACAACG
TCTATATCATGGCCGACAAGCAGAAGAACGGCATCAAGGTGAACTTCAAGATCCGCCACAACATCGAGGA
CGGCAGCGTGCAGCTCGCCGACCACTACCAGCAGAACACCCCCATCGGCGACGGCCCCGTGCTGCTGCCC
GACAACCACTACCTGAGCACCCAGTCCGCCCTGAGCAAAGACCCCAACGAGAAGCGCGATCACATGGTCC
TGCTGGAGTTCGTGACCGCCGCCGGGATCACTCTCGGCATGGACGAGCTGTACAAGTAAAGCGGCCGCTC
CACCGCGGTGGCGGCCGCTCTAGAACTAGTGGATCCCCCGGGCTGCAGGAATTCGATATCAAGCTTATCG
ATAATCAACCTCTGGATTACAAAATTTGTGAAAGATTGACTGGTATTCTTAACTATGTTGCTCCTTTTAC
GCTATGTGGATACGCTGCTTTAATGCCTTTGTATCATGCTATTGCTTCCCGTATGGCTTTCATTTTCTCC
TCCTTGTATAAATCCTGGTTGCTGTCTCTTTATGAGGAGTTGTGGCCCGTTGTCAGGCAACGTGGCGTGG
TGTGCACTGTGTTTGCTGACGCAACCCCCACTGGTTGGGGCATTGCCACCACCTGTCAGCTCCTTTCCGG
GACTTTCGCTTTCCCCCTCCCTATTGCCACGGCGGAACTCATCGCCGCCTGCCTTGCCCGCTGCTGGACA
GGGGCTCGGCTGTTGGGCACTGACAATTCCGTGGTGTTGTCGGGGAAATCATCGTCCTTTCCTTGGCTGC
TCGCCTGTGTTGCCACCTGGATTCTGCGCGGGACGTCCTTCTGCTACGTCCCTTCGGCCCTCAATCCAGC
GGACCTTCCTTCCCGCGGCCTGCTGCCGGCTCTGCGGCCTCTTCCGCGTCTTCGCCTTCGCCCTCAGACG
AGTCGGATCTCCCTTTGGGCCGCCTCCCCGCATCGATACCGTCGGCCCACTGCTCCCTAAACCTGAGCTA
GCATTATCCCTAATACCTGCCACCCCACTCTTAATCAGTGGTGGAAGAACGGTCTCAGAACTGTTTGTTT
CAATTGGCCATTTAAGTTTAGTAGTAAAAGACTGGTTAATGATAACAATGCATCGTAAAACCTTCAGAAG
GAAAGGAGAATGTTTTGTGGACCACTTTGGTTTTCTTTTTTGCGTGTGGCAGTTTTAAGTTATTAGTTTT
TAAAATCAGTACTTTTTAATGGAAACAACTTGACCAAAAATTTGTCACAGAATTTTGAGACCCATTAAAA
AAGTTAAATGAGAAACCTGTGTGTTCCTTTGGTCAACACCGAGACATTTAGGTGAAAGACATCTAATTCT
GGTTTTACGAATCTGGAAACTTCTTGAAAATGTAATTCTTGAGTTAACACTTCTGGGTGGAGAATAGGGT
TGTTTTCCCCCCACATAATTGGAAGGGGAAGGAATATCATTTAAAGCTATGGGAGGGTTTCTTTGATTAC
AACACTGGAGAGAAATGCAGCATGTTGCTGATTGCCTGTCACTAAAACAGGCCAAAAACTGAGTCCTTGG
GTTGCATAGAAAGCTTCATGTTGCTAAACCAATGTTAAGTGAATCTTTGGAAACAAAATGTTTCCAAATT
ACTGGGATGTGCATGTTGAAACGTGGGTTAATTAACTAGCCATGACCAAAATCCCTTAACGTGAGTTTTC
GTTCCACTGAGCGTCAGACCCCGTAGAAAAGATCAAAGGATCTTCTTGAGATCCTTTTTTTCTGCGCGTA
ATCTGCTGCTTGCAAACAAAAAAACCACCGCTACCAGCGGTGGTTTGTTTGCCGGATCAAGAGCTACCAA
CTCTTTTTCCGAAGGTAACTGGCTTCAGCAGAGCGCAGATACCAAATACTGTTCTTCTAGTGTAGCCGTA
GTTAGGCCACCACTTCAAGAACTCTGTAGCACCGCCTACATACCTCGCTCTGCTAATCCTGTTACCAGTG
GCTGCTGCCAGTGGCGATAAGTCGTGTCTTACCGGGTTGGACTCAAGACGATAGTTACCGGATAAGGCGC
AGCGGTCGGGCTGAACGGGGGGTTCGTGCACACAGCCCAGCTTGGAGCGAACGACCTACACCGAACTGAG
ATACCTACAGCGTGAGCTATGAGAAAGCGCCACGCTTCCCGAAGGGAGAAAGGCGGACAGGTATCCGGTA
AGCGGCAGGGTCGGAACAGGAGAGCGCACGAGGGAGCTTCCAGGGGGAAACGCCTGGTATCTTTATAGTC
CTGTCGGGTTTCGCCACCTCTGACTTGAGCGTCGATTTTTGTGATGCTCGTCAGGGGGGCGGAGCCTATG
GAAAAACGCCAGCAACGCGGCCTTTTTACGGTTCCTGGCCTTTTGCTGGCCTTTTGCTCACATGTTCTTA
ATTAAATTTTTCAAAAGTAGTTGACAATTAATCATCGGCATAGTATATCGGCATAGTATAATACGACTCA
CTATAGGAGGGCCATCATGGCCAAGTTGACCAGTGCTGTCCCAGTGCTCACAGCCAGGGATGTGGCTGGA
GCTGTTGAGTTCTGGACTGACAGGTTGGGGTTCTCCAGAGATTTTGTGGAGGATGACTTTGCAGGTGTGG
TCAGAGATGATGTCACCCTGTTCATCTCAGCAGTCCAGGACCAGGTGGTGCCTGACAACACCCTGGCTTG
GGTGTGGGTGAGAGGACTGGATGAGCTGTATGCTGAGTGGAGTGAGGTGGTCTCCACCAACTTCAGGGAT
GCCAGTGGCCCTGCCATGACAGAGATTGGAGAGCAGCCCTGGGGGAGAGAGTTTGCCCTGAGAGACCCAG
CAGGCAACTGTGTGCACTTTGTGGCAGAGGAGCAGGACTGAGGATAAGAATTGTAACAAAAAACCCCGCC
CCGGCGGGGTTTTTTGTTAATTAA
