>Addgene plasmid #37329 | pfwB | addgene partial sequence | sequence record 49803 | pBABE-3
TATTTCAGGCCCTGCAGGTTAATTAACAAAAAACCCCGCCGGGGCGGGGTTTTTTGTTACAATTCTTATC
CTCAGTCCTGCTCCTCTGCCACAAAGTGCACACAGTTGCCTGCTGGGTCTCTCAGGGCAAACTCTCTCCC
CCAGGGCTGCTCTCCAATCTCTGTCATGGCAGGGCCACTGGCATCCCTGAAGTTGGTGGAGACCACCTCA
CTCCACTCAGCATACAGCTCATCCAGTCCTCTCACCCACACCCAAGCCAGGGTGTTGTCAGGCACCACCT
GGTCCTGGACTGCTGAGATGAACAGGGTGACATCATCTCTGACCACACCTGCAAAGTCATCCTCCACAAA
ATCTCTGGAGAACCCCAACCTGTCAGTCCAGAACTCAACAGCTCCAGCCACATCCCTGGCTGTGAGCACT
GGGACAGCACTGGTCAACTTGGCCATGATGGCCCTCCTATAGTGAGTCGTATTATACTATGCCGATATAC
TATGCCGATGATTAATTGTCAACTACTTTTGAAAAATTTAATTAAGAACATGTGAGCAAAAGGCCAGCAA
AAGGCCAGGAACCGTAAAAAGGCCGCGTTGCTGGCGTTTTTCCATAGGCTCCGCCCCCCTGACGAGCATC
ACAAAAATCGACGCTCAAGTCAGAGGTGGCGAAACCCGACAGGACTATAAAGATACCAGGCGTTTCCCCC
TGGAAGCTCCCTCGTGCGCTCTCCTGTTCCGACCCTGCCGCTTACCGGATACCTGTCCGCCTTTCTCCCT
TCGGGAAGCGTGGCGCTTTCTCATAGCTCACGCTGTAGGTATCTCAGTTCGGTGTAGGTCGTTCGCTCCA
AGCTGGGCTGTGTGCACGAACCCCCCGTTCAGCCCGACCGCTGCGCCTTATCCGGTAACTAT
