>Addgene plasmid #37329 | pfwB | addgene partial sequence | sequence record 49804 | EBV-rev 5'-GTGGTTTGTCCAAACTCATC-3'
GGCCCTCTAGCGAATTCAGGTTTAGTTCCTGGTGTACTTGAGGGGGATGAGTTCCTCAATGGTGGTTTTG
ACCAGCTTGCCATTCATCTCAATGAGCACAAAGCAGTCAGGAGCATAGTCAGAGATGAGCTCTCTGCACA
TGCCACAGGGGCTGACCACCCTGATGGATCTGTCCACCTCATCAGAGTAGGGGTGCCTGACAGCCACAAT
GGTGTCAAAGTCCTTCTGCCCGTTGCTCACAGCAGACCCAATGGCAATGGCTTCAGCACAGACAGTGACC
CTGCCAATGTAGGCCTCAATGTGGACAGCAGAGATGATCTCCCCAGTCTTGGTCCTGATGGCCGCCCCGA
CATGGTGCTTGTTGTCCTCATAGAGCATGGTGATCTTCTCAGTGGCGACCTCCACCAGCTCCAGATCCTG
CTGAGAGATGTTGAAGGTCTTCATGATTTAGTTCCTCACCTTGTCGTATTATACTATGCCGATATACTAT
GCCGATGATTAATTGTCAACACGTGCTGATCAGATCCGAAAATGGATATACAAGCTCCCGGGAGCTTTTT
GCAAAAGCCTAGGCCTCCAAAAAAGCCTCCTCACTACTTCTGGAATAGCTCAGAGGCCGAGGCGGCCTCG
GCCTCTGTATAAATAAAAAAAATTAGTCAGCCATGGGGCGGAGAATGGGCGGAACTGGGCGGAGTTAGGG
GCGGGATGGGCGGAGTTAGGGGCGGGACTATGGTTGCTGACTAATTGAGATGCATGCTTTGCATACTTCT
GCCTGCTGGGGAGCCTGGGGACTTTCCACACCTGGTTGCTGACTAATTGAGATGCATGCTTTGCATACTT
CTGCCTGCTGGGGAGCCTGGGGACTTTCCACACCCTAACTGACACACATTCCACAGGTACCTAACCAAGT
T
